Addgene plasmid #39265: pSANG14-3F
Purpose: (Empty Backbone)
Depositing lab: John McCafferty. Depositing organization: University of Cambridge. Publication: A simple vector system to improve performance and utilisation of recombinant antibodies. Martin CD, Rojas G, Mitchell JN, Vincent KJ, Wu J, McCafferty J, Schofield DJ. BMC Biotechnol. 2006 Dec 7;6:46. 10.1186/1472-6750-6-46 PubMed 17156422.
Backbone
  Vector backbone: pSANG10-3F
  Backbone manufacturer: Addgene plasmids #39264
  Backbone size (bp): 5438
  Modifications to backbone: The alkaline phosphatase encoding gene was inserted between the scFv and 6xHis tag in pSANG10-3F to create pSANG14-3F. The scFv encoding gene is sub-cloned at the NcoI/NotI site and the 5' HindIII site is available for insertion of peptide tags and fusion partners.
  Vector type: Bacterial Expression
  Promoter: T7
  Tag / fusion protein: pelB leader (N terminal on insert); Alkaline phosphatase (C terminal on insert); 6xHis (C terminal on insert); tri-FLAG (C terminal on insert)
Growth in bacteria
  Bacterial resistance: Kanamycin, 50 μg/mL
  Growth temperature: 37°C
  Growth strain: DH5alpha
  Growth instructions: Must be transformed into BL21(DE3) bacteria and grown at 30 degrees for antibody production.
  Copy number: Unknown
Gene/Insert
  Cloning method: Restriction Enzyme
  Sequencing primers: 5′ T7 promoter; 3′ T7 terminal primer
Terms and licenses: Academic/Nonprofit Terms; Industry Terms: Not Available to Industry
Depositor comments: Bacterial expression of recombinant antibody fragments in the form of single chain Fvs (scFvs), dimerised through E. coli alkaline phosphatase
How to cite: pSANG14-3F was a gift from John McCafferty (Addgene plasmid # 39265 ; http://n2t.net/addgene:39265 ; RRID:Addgene_39265)
