[The description below was written by a language model from this plasmid's Addgene catalogue record and pLannotate feature annotations shown in this document.]
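Description:
pSANG14-3F is an empty bacterial expression backbone for producing recombinant antibody fragments as single-chain Fvs (scFvs) fused to E. coli alkaline phosphatase. It was derived from pSANG10-3F by inserting the alkaline phosphatase gene between the scFv cloning position and the C-terminal tags. The depositor sequence is 6,791 nt and has a pET-like architecture. It carries a ColE1/pMB1-type origin with the bom region and the rop gene, which restrains copy number, although the record lists copy number as unknown. An f1 origin and a kanamycin resistance gene (aph(3')-Ia) for selection are also present. Short tetracycline-resistance fragments and a partial AmpR promoter appear to be non-functional backbone remnants.

The expression cassette runs from a T7 promoter with an adjacent lac operator, and a plasmid-borne lacI gene keeps it repressed until induction with IPTG. Expression therefore requires a host that supplies T7 RNA polymerase, such as BL21(DE3), while a standard cloning strain is used for propagation. A T7 gene 10 ribosome binding site precedes the open reading frame, and a T7 terminator ends the transcript. According to the catalogue entry, an N-terminal pelB leader directs the product to the periplasm, though this leader is not called separately in the feature table. The scFv gene is subcloned at the NcoI/NotI sites upstream of phoA, and a HindIII site allows other peptide tags or fusion partners to be added. Downstream of phoA the annotation shows a 3xFLAG epitope followed by a His tag, matching the recorded tri-FLAG and 6xHis tags used for detection and affinity purification. Alkaline phosphatase dimerises the scFv, making it bivalent. As an enzyme, it could in principle also act as a built-in reporter in binding assays, although the record itself mentions only dimerisation.
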