Features (pLannotate 1.2.2; 20 found; start..end, strand, type, name):
     12..467     +  rep_origin     f1 ori (sequence partly withheld): f1 bacteriophage origin of replication; arrow indicates direction of (+) strand synthesis
    494..551     +  promoter       AmpR promoter (fragment): bla
    560..1375    -  CDS            KanR: aminoglycoside phosphotransferase; aph(3')-Ia; confers resistance to kanamycin in bacteria or G418 (Geneticin®) in eukaryotes
   1497..2085    +  rep_origin     ori: high-copy-number ColE1/pMB1/pBR322/pUC origin of replication
   2271..2413    -  misc_feature   bom: basis of mobility region from pBR322
   2515..2706    -  CDS            rop: Rop protein, which maintains plasmids at low copy number; rop
   2723..3103    +  CDS            YPB1_ECOLX: Protein predicted: Swiss-Prot protein existence level 4. From Escherichia coli.
   3175..3466    -  CDS            TcR (fragment): tetracycline efflux protein; tet; confers resistance to tetracycline
   3481..3502    -  protein_bind   CAP binding site: CAP binding activates transcription in the presence of cAMP. E. coli catabolite activator protein
   3515..4597    -  CDS            lacI: lac repressor; lacI; The lac repressor binds to the lac operator to inhibit transcription in E. coli. This inhibition can be relieved by adding lactose or isopropyl-β-D-thiogalactopyranoside (IPTG).
   4598..4675    -  promoter       lacI promoter: lacI
   4683..4962    -  CDS            TcR (fragment): tetracycline efflux protein; tet; confers resistance to tetracycline
   4984..5002    +  promoter       T7 promoter: promoter for bacteriophage T7 RNA polymerase
   5003..5027    +  protein_bind   lac operator: The lac repressor binds to the lac operator to inhibit transcription in E. coli. This inhibition can be relieved by adding lactose or isopropyl-β-D-thiogalactopyranoside (IPTG). lac repressor encoded by lacI
   5042..5064    +  RBS            RBS: efficient ribosome binding site from bacteriophage T7 gene 10 (Olins and Rangwala, 1989)
   5090..6508    +  CDS            phoA: PPB_ECOLI - Experimental evidence at protein level: Swiss-Prot protein existence level 1. From Escherichia coli (strain K12).
   6545..6610    +  CDS            3xFLAG: three tandem FLAG® epitope tags, followed by an enterokinase cleavage site
   6635..6652    +  CDS            9xHis (fragment): 9xHis affinity tag
   6662..6711    +  CDS            SET1 (fragment): solubility-enhancement tag derived from T7 phage gene 10B
   6719..6766    +  terminator     T7 terminator: transcription terminator for bacteriophage T7 RNA polymerase
>Addgene plasmid #39265 | pSANG14-3F | depositor full sequence | sequence record 49542 | pSANG14-3F sequence 6791 bps
TGGCGAATGGG
[124 nt withheld, positions 12-135]
C
[91 nt withheld, positions 137-227]
A
[49 nt withheld, positions 229-277]
CCTTTGACGTTGGAGTCCACGTTCTTT
[37 nt withheld, positions 305-341]
ACCCTATCTCGGTCTATTCTTTTGATTTATAAGGGATTTTGCCGATTTCGGCCTATTGGTTAAAAAATGA
GCTGATTTAACAAAAATTTAACGCGAATTTTAACAAAATATTAACGTTTACAATTTCAGGTGGCACTTTT
CGGGGAAATGTGCGCGGAACCCCTATTTGTTTATTTTTCTAAATACATTCAAATATGTATCCGCTCATGA
ATTAATTCTTAGAAAAACTCATCGAGCATCAAATGAAACTGCAATTTATTCATATCAGGATTATCAATAC
CATATTTTTGAAAAAGCCGTTTCTGTAATGAAGGAGAAAACTCACCGAGGCAGTTCCATAGGATGGCAAG
ATCCTGGTATCGGTCTGCGATTCCGACTCGTCCAACATCAATACAACCTATTAATTTCCCCTCGTCAAAA
ATAAGGTTATCAAGTGAGAAATCACCATGAGTGACGACTGAATCCGGTGAGAATGGCAAAAGTTTATGCA
TTTCTTTCCAGACTTGTTCAACAGGCCAGCCATTACGCTCGTCATCAAAATCACTCGCATCAACCAAACC
GTTATTCATTCGTGATTGCGCCTGAGCGAGACGAAATACGCGATCGCTGTTAAAAGGACAATTACAAACA
GGAATCGAATGCAACCGGCGCAGGAACACTGCCAGCGCATCAACAATATTTTCACCTGAATCAGGATATT
CTTCTAATACCTGGAATGCTGTTTTCCCGGGGATCGCAGTGGTGAGTAACCATGCATCATCAGGAGTACG
GATAAAATGCTTGATGGTCGGAAGAGGCATAAATTCCGTCAGCCAGTTTAGTCTGACCATCTCATCTGTA
ACATCATTGGCAACGCTACCTTTGCCATGTTTCAGAAACAACTCTGGCGCATCGGGCTTCCCATACAATC
GATAGATTGTCGCACCTGATTGCCCGACATTATCGCGAGCCCATTTATACCCATATAAATCAGCATCCAT
GTTGGAATTTAATCGCGGCCTAGAGCAAGACGTTTCCCGTTGAATATGGCTCATAACACCCCTTGTATTA
CTGTTTATGTAAGCAGACAGTTTTATTGTTCATGACCAAAATCCCTTAACGTGAGTTTTCGTTCCACTGA
GCGTCAGACCCCGTAGAAAAGATCAAAGGATCTTCTTGAGATCCTTTTTTTCTGCGCGTAATCTGCTGCT
TGCAAACAAAAAAACCACCGCTACCAGCGGTGGTTTGTTTGCCGGATCAAGAGCTACCAACTCTTTTTCC
GAAGGTAACTGGCTTCAGCAGAGCGCAGATACCAAATACTGTCCTTCTAGTGTAGCCGTAGTTAGGCCAC
CACTTCAAGAACTCTGTAGCACCGCCTACATACCTCGCTCTGCTAATCCTGTTACCAGTGGCTGCTGCCA
GTGGCGATAAGTCGTGTCTTACCGGGTTGGACTCAAGACGATAGTTACCGGATAAGGCGCAGCGGTCGGG
CTGAACGGGGGGTTCGTGCACACAGCCCAGCTTGGAGCGAACGACCTACACCGAACTGAGATACCTACAG
CGTGAGCTATGAGAAAGCGCCACGCTTCCCGAAGGGAGAAAGGCGGACAGGTATCCGGTAAGCGGCAGGG
TCGGAACAGGAGAGCGCACGAGGGAGCTTCCAGGGGGAAACGCCTGGTATCTTTATAGTCCTGTCGGGTT
TCGCCACCTCTGACTTGAGCGTCGATTTTTGTGATGCTCGTCAGGGGGGCGGAGCCTATGGAAAAACGCC
AGCAACGCGGCCTTTTTACGGTTCCTGGCCTTTTGCTGGCCTTTTGCTCACATGTTCTTTCCTGCGTTAT
CCCCTGATTCTGTGGATAACCGTATTACCGCCTTTGAGTGAGCTGATACCGCTCGCCGCAGCCGAACGAC
CGAGCGCAGCGAGTCAGTGAGCGAGGAAGCGGAAGAGCGCCTGATGCGGTATTTTCTCCTTACGCATCTG
TGCGGTATTTCACACCGCATATATGGTGCACTCTCAGTACAATCTGCTCTGATGCCGCATAGTTAAGCCA
GTATACACTCCGCTATCGCTACGTGACTGGGTCATGGCTGCGCCCCGACACCCGCCAACACCCGCTGACG
CGCCCTGACGGGCTTGTCTGCTCCCGGCATCCGCTTACAGACAAGCTGTGACCGTCTCCGGGAGCTGCAT
GTGTCAGAGGTTTTCACCGTCATCACCGAAACGCGCGAGGCAGCTGCGGTAAAGCTCATCAGCGTGGTCG
TGAAGCGATTCACAGATGTCTGCCTGTTCATCCGCGTCCAGCTCGTTGAGTTTCTCCAGAAGCGTTAATG
TCTGGCTTCTGATAAAGCGGGCCATGTTAAGGGCGGTTTTTTCCTGTTTGGTCACTGATGCCTCCGTGTA
AGGGGGATTTCTGTTCATGGGGGTAATGATACCGATGAAACGAGAGAGGATGCTCACGATACGGGTTACT
GATGATGAACATGCCCGGTTACTGGAACGTTGTGAGGGTAAACAACTGGCGGTATGGATGCGGCGGGACC
AGAGAAAAATCACTCAGGGTCAATGCCAGCGCTTCGTTAATACAGATGTAGGTGTTCCACAGGGTAGCCA
GCAGCATCCTGCGATGCAGATCCGGAACATAATGGTGCAGGGCGCTGACTTCCGCGTTTCCAGACTTTAC
GAAACACGGAAACCGAAGACCATTCATGTTGTTGCTCAGGTCGCAGACGTTTTGCAGCAGCAGTCGCTTC
ACGTTCGCTCGCGTATCGGTGATTCATTCTGCTAACCAGTAAGGCAACCCCGCCAGCCTAGCCGGGTCCT
CAACGACAGGAGCACGATCATGCGCACCCGTGGGGCCGCCATGCCGGCGATAATGGCCTGCTTCTCGCCG
AAACGTTTGGTGGCGGGACCAGTGACGAAGGCTTGAGCGAGGGCGTGCAAGATTCCGAATACCGCAAGCG
ACAGGCCGATCATCGTCGCGCTCCAGCGAAAGCGGTCCTCGCCGAAAATGACCCAGAGCGCTGCCGGCAC
CTGTCCTACGAGTTGCATGATAAAGAAGACAGTCATAAGTGCGGCGACGATAGTCATGCCCCGCGCCCAC
CGGAAGGAGCTGACTGGGTTGAAGGCTCTCAAGGGCATCGGTCGAGATCCCGGTGCCTAATGAGTGAGCT
AACTTACATTAATTGCGTTGCGCTCACTGCCCGCTTTCCAGTCGGGAAACCTGTCGTGCCAGCTGCATTA
ATGAATCGGCCAACGCGCGGGGAGAGGCGGTTTGCGTATTGGGCGCCAGGGTGGTTTTTCTTTTCACCAG
TGAGACGGGCAACAGCTGATTGCCCTTCACCGCCTGGCCCTGAGAGAGTTGCAGCAAGCGGTCCACGCTG
GTTTGCCCCAGCAGGCGAAAATCCTGTTTGATGGTGGTTAACGGCGGGATATAACATGAGCTGTCTTCGG
TATCGTCGTATCCCACTACCGAGATATCCGCACCAACGCGCAGCCCGGACTCGGTAATGGCGCGCATTGC
GCCCAGCGCCATCTGATCGTTGGCAACCAGCATCGCAGTGGGAACGATGCCCTCATTCAGCATTTGCATG
GTTTGTTGAAAACCGGACATGGCACTCCAGTCGCCTTCCCGTTCCGCTATCGGCTGAATTTGATTGCGAG
TGAGATATTTATGCCAGCCAGCCAGACGCAGACGCGCCGAGACAGAACTTAATGGGCCCGCTAACAGCGC
GATTTGCTGGTGACCCAATGCGACCAGATGCTCCACGCCCAGTCGCGTACCGTCTTCATGGGAGAAAATA
ATACTGTTGATGGGTGTCTGGTCAGAGACATCAAGAAATAACGCCGGAACATTAGTGCAGGCAGCTTCCA
CAGCAATGGCATCCTGGTCATCCAGCGGATAGTTAATGATCAGCCCACTGACGCGTTGCGCGAGAAGATT
GTGCACCGCCGCTTTACAGGCTTCGACGCCGCTTCGTTCTACCATCGACACCACCACGCTGGCACCCAGT
TGATCGGCGCGAGATTTAATCGCCGCGACAATTTGCGACGGCGCGTGCAGGGCCAGACTGGAGGTGGCAA
CGCCAATCAGCAACGACTGTTTGCCCGCCAGTTGTTGTGCCACGCGGTTGGGAATGTAATTCAGCTCCGC
CATCGCCGCTTCCACTTTTTCCCGCGTTTTCGCAGAAACGTGGCTGGCCTGGTTCACCACGCGGGAAACG
GTCTGATAAGAGACACCGGCATACTCTGCGACATCGTATAACGTTACTGGTTTCACATTCACCACCCTGA
ATTGACTCTCTTCCGGGCGCTATCATGCCATACCGCGAAAGGTTTTGCGCCATTCGATGGTGTCCGGGAT
CTCGACGCTCTCCCTTATGCGACTCCTGCATTAGGAAGCAGCCCAGTAGTAGGTTGAGGCCGTTGAGCAC
CGCCGCCGCAAGGAATGGTGCATGCAAGGAGATGGCGCCCAACAGTCCCCCGGCCACGGGGCCTGCCACC
ATACCCACGCCGAAACAAGCGCTCATGAGCCCGAAGTGGCGAGCCCGATCTTCCCCATCGGTGATGTCGG
CGATATAGGCGCCAGCAACCGCACCTGTGGCGCCGGTGATGCCGGCCACGATGCGTCCGGCGTAGAGGAT
CGAGATCTCGATCCCGCGAAATTAATACGACTCACTATAGGGGAATTGTGAGCGGATAACAATTCCCCTC
TAGAAATAATTTTGTTTAACTTTAAGAAGGAGATATACATATGAAATACCTGCTGCCGACCGCTGCTGCT
GGTCTGCTGCTCCTCGCTGCCCAGCCGGCCATGGCCCAGGTGCAGCTGCAGGCGGCCGCAACCCCGGAAA
TGCCTGTTCTGGAAAACCGGGCTGCTCAGGGCGATATTACTACACCCGGCGGTGCTCGCCGTTTAACGGG
TGATCAGACTGCCGCTCTGCGTGATTCTCTTAGCGATAAACCTGCAAAAAATATTATTTTGCTGATTGGC
GATGGGATGGGGGACTCGGAAATTACTGCCGCACGTAATTATGCCGAAGGTGCGGGCGGCTTTTTTAAAG
GTATAGATGCCTTACCGCTTACCGGGCAATACACTCACTATGCGCTGAATAAAAAAACCGGCAAACCGGA
CTACGTCACCGACTCGGCTGCATCAGCAACCGCCTGGTCAACCGGTGTCAAAACCTATAACGGCGCGCTG
GGCGTCGATATTCACGAAAAAGATCACCCAACGATTCTGGAAATGGCAAAAGCCGCAGGTCTGGCGACCG
GTAACGTTTCTACCGCAGAGTTGCAGGGTGCCACGCCCGCTGCGCTGGTGGCACATGTGACCTCGCGCAA
ATGCTACGGTCCGAGCGCGACCAGTGAAAAATGTCCGGGTAACGCTCTGGAAAAAGGCGGAAAAGGATCG
ATTACCGAACAGCTGCTTAACGCTCGTGCCGACGTTACGCTTGGCGGCGGCGCAAAAACCTTTGCTGAAA
CGGCAACCGCTGGTGAATGGCAGGGAAAAACGCTGCGTGAACAGGCACAGACGCGTGGCTATCAGTTGGT
GAGCGATGCTGCCTCACTGAACTCGGTGACGGAAGCGAATCAGCAAAAACCCCTGCTTGGTCTGTTTGCT
GACGGCAATATGCCAGTGCGCTGGCTAGGACCGAAAGCAACGTACCACGGCAATATCGATAAGCCCGCAG
TCACCTGTACGCCAAATCCGCAACGTAATGACAGTGTACCAACCCTGGCGCAGATGACCGACAAAGCCAT
TGAATTGTTGAGTAAAAATGAGAAAGGCTTTTTCCTGCAAGTTGAAGGTGCGTCAATCGATAAACAGAAT
CATGCTGCGAATCCTTGTGGGCAAATTGGCGAGACGGTCGATCTCGATGAAGCCGTACAACGGGCGCTGG
AATTCGCTAAAAAGGAGGGTAACACGCTGGTCATAGTCACCGCTGATCACGCCCACGCCAGCCAGATTGT
TGCGCCGGATACCAAAGCTCCGGGCCTCACCCAGGCGCTAAATACCAAAGATGGCGCAGTGATGGTGATG
AGTTACGGGAACTCCGAAGAGGATTCACAAGAACATACCGGCAGTCAGTTGCGTATTGCGGCGTATGGCC
CGCATGCCGCCAATGTTGTTGGACTGACCGACCAGACCGATCTCTTCTACACCATGAAAGCCGCTCTGGG
GCTGAAAGTACCGTCTGCACATCATCATCACCATCACAAGCTGGACTACAAAGACCATGACGGTGATTAT
AAAGATCATGACATCGATTACAAGGATGACGATGACAAGTAATAAAAGCTTTAATAAGTCGAGCACCACC
ACCACCACCACTGAGATCCGGCTGCTAACAAAGCCCGAAAGGAAGCTGAGTTGGCTGCTGCCACCGCTGA
GCAATAACTAGCATAACCCCTTGGGGCCTCTAAACGGGTCTTGAGGGGTTTTTTGCTGAAAGGAGGAACT
ATATCCGGAT
