>Addgene plasmid #39265 | pSANG14-3F | addgene partial sequence | sequence record 50716 | pBRrevBam 5'-GGTGATGTCGGCGATATAGG-3'
GCCGGCCACGATGCGTCCGGCGTAGAGGATCGAGATCTCGATCCCGCGAAATTAATACGACTCACTATAG
GGGAATTGTGAGCGGATAACAATTCCCCTCTAGAAATAATTTTGTTTAACTTTAAGAAGGAGATATACAT
ATGAAATACCTGCTGCCGACCGCTGCTGCTGGTCTGCTGCTCCTCGCTGCCCAGCCGGCCATGGCCCAGG
TGCAGCTGCAGGCGGCCGCAACCCCGGAAATGCCTGTTCTGGAAAACCGGGCTGCTCAGGGCGATATTAC
TACACCCGGCGGTGCTCGCCGTTTAACAGGTGATCAGACTGCCGCTCTGCGTGATTCTCTTAGCGATAAA
CCTGCAAAAAATATTATTTTGCTGATTGGCGATGGGATGGGGGACTCGGAAATTACTGCCGCACGTAATT
ATGCCGAAGGTGCGGGCGGCTTTTTTAAAGGTATAGATGCCTTACCGCTTACCGGGCAATACACTCACTA
TGCGCTGAATAAAAAAACCGGCAAACCGGACTACGTCACCGACTCGGCTGCATCAGCAACCGCCTGGTCA
ACCGGTGTCAAAACCTATAACGGCGCGCTGGGCGTCGATATTCACGAAAAAGATCACCCAACGATTCTGG
AAATGGCAAAAGCCGCAGGTCTGGCGACCGGTAACGTTTCTACCGCAGAGTTGCAGGGTGCCACGCCCGC
TGCGCTGGTGGCACATGTGACCTCGCGCAAATGCTACGGTCCGAGCGCGACCAGTGAAAAATGTCCGGGT
AACGCTCTGGAAAAAGGCGGAAAAGGATCGATTACCGAACAGCTGCTTAACGCTCGTGCCGACGTTACGC
TTGGCGGCGGCGCAAAAACCTTTGCTGAAACGGCAACCGCTGGTGAATGGCAGGGAAAAACGCTGCGTGA
ACAGGCACAGACGCGTGGCTATCAGTTGGTGA
