>Addgene plasmid #39265 | pSANG14-3F | addgene partial sequence | sequence record 51493 | T7-term
TTCGGGCTTTGTTAGCAGCCGGATCTCAGTGGTGGTGGTGGTGGTGCTCGACTTATTAAAGCTTTTATTA
CTTGTCATCGTCATCCTTGTAATCGATGTCATGATCTTTATAATCACCGTCATGGTCTTTGTAGTCCAGC
TTGTGATGGTGATGATGATGTGCAGACGGTACTTTCAGCCCCAGAGCGGCTTTCATGGTGTAGAAGAGAT
CGGTCTGGTCGGTCAGTCCAACAACATTGGCGGCATGCGGGCCATACGCCGCAATACGCAACTGACTGCC
GGTATGTTCTTGTGAATCCTCTTCGGAGTTCCCGTAACTCATCACCATCACTGCGCCATCTTTGGTATTT
AGCGCCTGGGTGAGGCCCGGAGCTTTGGTATCCGGCGCAACAATCTGGCTGGCGTGGGCGTGATCAGCGG
TGACTATGACCAGCGTGTTACCCTCCTTTTTAGCGAATTCCAGCGCCCGTTGTACGGCTTCATCGAGATC
GACCGTCTCGCCAATTTGCCCACAAGGATTCGCAGCATGATTCTGTTTATCGATTGACGCACCTTCAACT
TGCAGGAAAAAGCCTTTCTCATTTTTACTCAACAATTCAATGGCTTTGTCGGTCATCTGCGCCAGGGTTG
GTACACTGTCATTACGTTGCGGATTTGGCGTACAGGTGACTGCGGGCTTATCGATATTGCCGTGGTACGT
TGCTTTCGGTCCTAGCCAGCGCACTGGCATATTGCCGTCAGCAAACAGACCAAGCAGGGGTTTTTGCTGA
TTCGCTTCCGTCACCGAGTTCAGTGAGGCAGCATCGCTCACCA
